Addgene plasmid #127478: pZF-BCB-PDZ
Purpose: coding sequence for synthetic zinc finger ZF-BCB-PDZ
Depositing lab: Sebastian Maerkl. Depositing organization: Swiss Federal Institute of Technology (EPFL). Publication: Cell-free gene-regulatory network engineering with synthetic transcription factors. Swank Z, Laohakunakorn N, Maerkl SJ. Proc Natl Acad Sci U S A. 2019 Mar 26;116(13):5892-5901. doi: 10.1073/pnas.1816591116. Epub 2019 Mar 8. PubMed 30850530.
Backbone
  Vector backbone: pET-21a
  Backbone size w/o insert (bp): 5340
  Total vector size (bp): 5919
  Vector type: cell-free transcription–translation
Growth in bacteria
  Bacterial resistance: Ampicillin, 100 μg/mL
  Growth temperature: 37°C
  Growth strain: DH5alpha
  Copy number: High Copy
Gene/Insert
  Gene/Insert name: ZF-BCB synthetic transcription factor fused with the alpha 1-syntrophin PDZ domain
  Insert size (bp): 579
  Promoter: T7
  Tag / fusion protein: alpha 1-syntrophin PDZ domain (C terminal on insert)
  Cloning method: Ligation Independent Cloning
  Sequencing primers: 5′ ATGCGTCCGGCGTAG; 3′ AACCCCTCAAGACCCG
Terms and licenses: Academic/Nonprofit Terms; Industry Terms: Not Available to Industry
Depositor comments: Integrating Gene Synthesis and Microfluidic Protein Analysis for Rapid Protein Engineering. NAR. 2016 April; 44(7): e68. doi:10.1093/nar/gkv1497. A Synthetic Biology Framework for Programming Eukaryotic Transcription Functions. Cell. 2012 Aug 3; 150(3): 647–658. doi: 10.1016/j.cell.2012.05.045
How to cite: pZF-BCB-PDZ was a gift from Sebastian Maerkl (Addgene plasmid # 127478 ; http://n2t.net/addgene:127478 ; RRID:Addgene_127478)
