[The description below was written by a language model from this plasmid's Addgene catalogue record and pLannotate feature annotations shown in this document.]
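Description:
pZF-BCB-PDZ is a pET-21a-based bacterial plasmid of about 5.9 kb that carries the coding sequence for a synthetic zinc finger transcription factor, ZF-BCB, fused at its C terminus to the PDZ domain of alpha 1-syntrophin. The catalogue classifies it as a vector for cell-free transcription–translation. It is propagated in E. coli under ampicillin selection (β-lactamase with its own promoter) from a ColE1/pMB1-type origin. The backbone also carries the bom site and rop gene of pBR322, although the record lists the plasmid as high copy. An f1 origin, a lacI repressor cassette and non-functional remnants of the tetracycline resistance gene are also present as standard backbone elements.

The 579 bp insert sits in the usual pET expression unit: a T7 promoter followed by a lac operator, the T7 gene 10 ribosome binding site, the open reading frame and a T7 terminator. Transcription therefore depends on T7 RNA polymerase and can be repressed by LacI where that protein is present. Automated annotation detects an EGR1-like fragment at the start of the coding region, consistent with a zinc finger array built on that type of scaffold, followed by a mouse Snta1 fragment that corresponds to the PDZ domain. A short match to a T7 gene 10-derived solubility tag lies just downstream, and it may simply reflect vector sequence rather than an intended tag.

PDZ domains bind short peptide ligands, so the fusion presumably allows the factor to interact with a partner carrying a matching ligand, though the record does not spell this out. The associated work concerns the engineering of gene-regulatory networks in cell-free systems with synthetic transcription factors. The depositor and sequencing-derived records differ by only a few bases and show the same feature layout.
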