Features (pLannotate 1.2.2; 19 found; start..end, strand, type, name):
      1..19      +  promoter       T7 promoter: promoter for bacteriophage T7 RNA polymerase
     20..44      +  protein_bind   lac operator: The lac repressor binds to the lac operator to inhibit transcription in E. coli. This inhibition can be relieved by adding lactose or isopropyl-β-D-thiogalactopyranoside (IPTG). lac repressor encoded by lacI
     59..81      +  RBS            RBS: efficient ribosome binding site from bacteriophage T7 gene 10 (Olins and Rangwala, 1989)
    122..211     +  CDS            EGR1 (fragment): EGR1_SERCA - Also known as ZENK From Serinus canaria (Island canary) (Fringilla canaria).
    362..673     +  CDS            Snta1 (fragment): SNTA1_MOUSE - Also known as Snt1. Experimental evidence at protein level: Swiss-Prot protein existence level 1. Adapter protein that binds to and probably organizes the subcellular localization of a variety of membrane proteins. May link various receptors to the actin cytoskeleton and the extracellular matrix via the dystrophin glycoprotein complex. Plays an important role in synapse formation and in the organization of UTRN and acetylcholine receptors at the neuromuscular synapse. Binds to phosphatidylinositol 4,5-bisphosphate. From Mus musculus (Mouse).
    674..723     +  CDS            SET1 (fragment): solubility-enhancement tag derived from T7 phage gene 10B
    731..778     +  terminator     T7 terminator: transcription terminator for bacteriophage T7 RNA polymerase
    815..1270    +  rep_origin     f1 ori (sequence partly withheld): f1 bacteriophage origin of replication; arrow indicates direction of (+) strand synthesis
   1297..1401    +  promoter       AmpR promoter: bla
   1402..2262    +  CDS            AmpR: β-lactamase; bla; confers resistance to ampicillin, carbenicillin, and related antibiotics
   2433..3021    +  rep_origin     ori: high-copy-number ColE1/pMB1/pBR322/pUC origin of replication
   3207..3349    -  misc_feature   bom: basis of mobility region from pBR322
   3451..3642    -  CDS            rop: Rop protein, which maintains plasmids at low copy number; rop
   3659..4039    +  CDS            YPB1_ECOLX: Protein predicted: Swiss-Prot protein existence level 4. From Escherichia coli.
   4111..4402    -  CDS            TcR (fragment): tetracycline efflux protein; tet; confers resistance to tetracycline
   4417..4438    -  protein_bind   CAP binding site: CAP binding activates transcription in the presence of cAMP. E. coli catabolite activator protein
   4451..5533    -  CDS            lacI: lac repressor; lacI; The lac repressor binds to the lac operator to inhibit transcription in E. coli. This inhibition can be relieved by adding lactose or isopropyl-β-D-thiogalactopyranoside (IPTG).
   5534..5611    -  promoter       lacI promoter: lacI
   5619..5898    -  CDS            TcR (fragment): tetracycline efflux protein; tet; confers resistance to tetracycline
>Addgene plasmid #127478 | pZF-BCB-PDZ | depositor full sequence | sequence record 244095 | pZF-BCB-PDZ sequence 5919 bps
TAATACGACTCACTATAGGGGAATTGTGAGCGGATAACAATTCCCCTCTAGAAATAATTTTGTTTAACTT
TAAGAAGGAGATATACATATGGAACGTCCGTACGCTTGCCCGGTTGAATCTTGCGACCGTCGTTTCTCTC
GTAACTTCATCCTGCAGCGTCATATTAGAATTCATACTGGACAAAAACCATTCCAATGTAGAATTTGTAT
GAGAAATTTCTCTCAGCGTTCTTCTCTGGTTCGTCACATCCGTACCCACACCGGTGAAAAACCGTTCGCT
TGCGACATCTGCGGTCGTAAATTCGCTCGTCACGACCAGCTGACCCGTCACACCAAAATCCACCTGCGTC
AGAAAGACGGTGGCGGCGGTTCTCCAGCGCCAGCGCCACCGGAAGCGCTGCAGCGCCGCCGCGTGACCGT
GCGCAAAGCGGATGCGGGCGGCCTGGGCATTAGCATTAAAGGCGGCCGCGAAAACAAAATGCCGATTCTG
ATTAGCAAAATTTTTAAAGGCCTGGCGGCGGATCAGACCGAAGCGCTGTTTGTGGGCGATGCGATTCTGA
GCGTGAACGGCGAAGATCTGAGCAGCGCGACCCATGATGAAGCGGTGCAGGCGCTGAAAAAAACCGGCAA
AGAAGTGGTGCTGGAAGTGAAATATATGAAAGAATAAGATCCGGCTGCTAACAAAGCCCGAAAGGAAGCT
GAGTTGGCTGCTGCCACCGCTGAGCAATAACTAGCATAACCCCTTGGGGCCTCTAAACGGGTCTTGAGGG
GTTTTTTGCTGAAAGGAGGAACTATATCCGGATTGGCGAATGGG
[124 nt withheld, positions 815-938]
C
[91 nt withheld, positions 940-1030]
A
[49 nt withheld, positions 1032-1080]
CCTTTGACGTTGGAGTCCACGTTCTTT
[37 nt withheld, positions 1108-1144]
ACCCTATCTCGGTCTATTCTTTTGATTTATAAGGGATTTTGCCGATTTCGGCCTATTGGTTAAAAAATGA
GCTGATTTAACAAAAATTTAACGCGAATTTTAACAAAATATTAACGTTTACAATTTCAGGTGGCACTTTT
CGGGGAAATGTGCGCGGAACCCCTATTTGTTTATTTTTCTAAATACATTCAAATATGTATCCGCTCATGA
GACAATAACCCTGATAAATGCTTCAATAATATTGAAAAAGGAAGAGTATGAGTATTCAACATTTCCGTGT
CGCCCTTATTCCCTTTTTTGCGGCATTTTGCCTTCCTGTTTTTGCTCACCCAGAAACGCTGGTGAAAGTA
AAAGATGCTGAAGATCAGTTGGGTGCACGAGTGGGTTACATCGAACTGGATCTCAACAGCGGTAAGATCC
TTGAGAGTTTTCGCCCCGAAGAACGTTTTCCAATGATGAGCACTTTTAAAGTTCTGCTATGTGGCGCGGT
ATTATCCCGTATTGACGCCGGGCAAGAGCAACTCGGTCGCCGCATACACTATTCTCAGAATGACTTGGTT
GAGTACTCACCAGTCACAGAAAAGCATCTTACGGATGGCATGACAGTAAGAGAATTATGCAGTGCTGCCA
TAACCATGAGTGATAACACTGCGGCCAACTTACTTCTGACAACGATCGGAGGACCGAAGGAGCTAACCGC
TTTTTTGCACAACATGGGGGATCATGTAACTCGCCTTGATCGTTGGGAACCGGAGCTGAATGAAGCCATA
CCAAACGACGAGCGTGACACCACGATGCCTGCAGCAATGGCAACAACGTTGCGCAAACTATTAACTGGCG
AACTACTTACTCTAGCTTCCCGGCAACAATTAATAGACTGGATGGAGGCGGATAAAGTTGCAGGACCACT
TCTGCGCTCGGCCCTTCCGGCTGGCTGGTTTATTGCTGATAAATCTGGAGCCGGTGAGCGTGGGTCTCGC
GGTATCATTGCAGCACTGGGGCCAGATGGTAAGCCCTCCCGTATCGTAGTTATCTACACGACGGGGAGTC
AGGCAACTATGGATGAACGAAATAGACAGATCGCTGAGATAGGTGCCTCACTGATTAAGCATTGGTAACT
GTCAGACCAAGTTTACTCATATATACTTTAGATTGATTTAAAACTTCATTTTTAATTTAAAAGGATCTAG
GTGAAGATCCTTTTTGATAATCTCATGACCAAAATCCCTTAACGTGAGTTTTCGTTCCACTGAGCGTCAG
ACCCCGTAGAAAAGATCAAAGGATCTTCTTGAGATCCTTTTTTTCTGCGCGTAATCTGCTGCTTGCAAAC
AAAAAAACCACCGCTACCAGCGGTGGTTTGTTTGCCGGATCAAGAGCTACCAACTCTTTTTCCGAAGGTA
ACTGGCTTCAGCAGAGCGCAGATACCAAATACTGTCCTTCTAGTGTAGCCGTAGTTAGGCCACCACTTCA
AGAACTCTGTAGCACCGCCTACATACCTCGCTCTGCTAATCCTGTTACCAGTGGCTGCTGCCAGTGGCGA
TAAGTCGTGTCTTACCGGGTTGGACTCAAGACGATAGTTACCGGATAAGGCGCAGCGGTCGGGCTGAACG
GGGGGTTCGTGCACACAGCCCAGCTTGGAGCGAACGACCTACACCGAACTGAGATACCTACAGCGTGAGC
TATGAGAAAGCGCCACGCTTCCCGAAGGGAGAAAGGCGGACAGGTATCCGGTAAGCGGCAGGGTCGGAAC
AGGAGAGCGCACGAGGGAGCTTCCAGGGGGAAACGCCTGGTATCTTTATAGTCCTGTCGGGTTTCGCCAC
CTCTGACTTGAGCGTCGATTTTTGTGATGCTCGTCAGGGGGGCGGAGCCTATGGAAAAACGCCAGCAACG
CGGCCTTTTTACGGTTCCTGGCCTTTTGCTGGCCTTTTGCTCACATGTTCTTTCCTGCGTTATCCCCTGA
TTCTGTGGATAACCGTATTACCGCCTTTGAGTGAGCTGATACCGCTCGCCGCAGCCGAACGACCGAGCGC
AGCGAGTCAGTGAGCGAGGAAGCGGAAGAGCGCCTGATGCGGTATTTTCTCCTTACGCATCTGTGCGGTA
TTTCACACCGCATATATGGTGCACTCTCAGTACAATCTGCTCTGATGCCGCATAGTTAAGCCAGTATACA
CTCCGCTATCGCTACGTGACTGGGTCATGGCTGCGCCCCGACACCCGCCAACACCCGCTGACGCGCCCTG
ACGGGCTTGTCTGCTCCCGGCATCCGCTTACAGACAAGCTGTGACCGTCTCCGGGAGCTGCATGTGTCAG
AGGTTTTCACCGTCATCACCGAAACGCGCGAGGCAGCTGCGGTAAAGCTCATCAGCGTGGTCGTGAAGCG
ATTCACAGATGTCTGCCTGTTCATCCGCGTCCAGCTCGTTGAGTTTCTCCAGAAGCGTTAATGTCTGGCT
TCTGATAAAGCGGGCCATGTTAAGGGCGGTTTTTTCCTGTTTGGTCACTGATGCCTCCGTGTAAGGGGGA
TTTCTGTTCATGGGGGTAATGATACCGATGAAACGAGAGAGGATGCTCACGATACGGGTTACTGATGATG
AACATGCCCGGTTACTGGAACGTTGTGAGGGTAAACAACTGGCGGTATGGATGCGGCGGGACCAGAGAAA
AATCACTCAGGGTCAATGCCAGCGCTTCGTTAATACAGATGTAGGTGTTCCACAGGGTAGCCAGCAGCAT
CCTGCGATGCAGATCCGGAACATAATGGTGCAGGGCGCTGACTTCCGCGTTTCCAGACTTTACGAAACAC
GGAAACCGAAGACCATTCATGTTGTTGCTCAGGTCGCAGACGTTTTGCAGCAGCAGTCGCTTCACGTTCG
CTCGCGTATCGGTGATTCATTCTGCTAACCAGTAAGGCAACCCCGCCAGCCTAGCCGGGTCCTCAACGAC
AGGAGCACGATCATGCGCACCCGTGGGGCCGCCATGCCGGCGATAATGGCCTGCTTCTCGCCGAAACGTT
TGGTGGCGGGACCAGTGACGAAGGCTTGAGCGAGGGCGTGCAAGATTCCGAATACCGCAAGCGACAGGCC
GATCATCGTCGCGCTCCAGCGAAAGCGGTCCTCGCCGAAAATGACCCAGAGCGCTGCCGGCACCTGTCCT
ACGAGTTGCATGATAAAGAAGACAGTCATAAGTGCGGCGACGATAGTCATGCCCCGCGCCCACCGGAAGG
AGCTGACTGGGTTGAAGGCTCTCAAGGGCATCGGTCGAGATCCCGGTGCCTAATGAGTGAGCTAACTTAC
ATTAATTGCGTTGCGCTCACTGCCCGCTTTCCAGTCGGGAAACCTGTCGTGCCAGCTGCATTAATGAATC
GGCCAACGCGCGGGGAGAGGCGGTTTGCGTATTGGGCGCCAGGGTGGTTTTTCTTTTCACCAGTGAGACG
GGCAACAGCTGATTGCCCTTCACCGCCTGGCCCTGAGAGAGTTGCAGCAAGCGGTCCACGCTGGTTTGCC
CCAGCAGGCGAAAATCCTGTTTGATGGTGGTTAACGGCGGGATATAACATGAGCTGTCTTCGGTATCGTC
GTATCCCACTACCGAGATATCCGCACCAACGCGCAGCCCGGACTCGGTAATGGCGCGCATTGCGCCCAGC
GCCATCTGATCGTTGGCAACCAGCATCGCAGTGGGAACGATGCCCTCATTCAGCATTTGCATGGTTTGTT
GAAAACCGGACATGGCACTCCAGTCGCCTTCCCGTTCCGCTATCGGCTGAATTTGATTGCGAGTGAGATA
TTTATGCCAGCCAGCCAGACGCAGACGCGCCGAGACAGAACTTAATGGGCCCGCTAACAGCGCGATTTGC
TGGTGACCCAATGCGACCAGATGCTCCACGCCCAGTCGCGTACCGTCTTCATGGGAGAAAATAATACTGT
TGATGGGTGTCTGGTCAGAGACATCAAGAAATAACGCCGGAACATTAGTGCAGGCAGCTTCCACAGCAAT
GGCATCCTGGTCATCCAGCGGATAGTTAATGATCAGCCCACTGACGCGTTGCGCGAGAAGATTGTGCACC
GCCGCTTTACAGGCTTCGACGCCGCTTCGTTCTACCATCGACACCACCACGCTGGCACCCAGTTGATCGG
CGCGAGATTTAATCGCCGCGACAATTTGCGACGGCGCGTGCAGGGCCAGACTGGAGGTGGCAACGCCAAT
CAGCAACGACTGTTTGCCCGCCAGTTGTTGTGCCACGCGGTTGGGAATGTAATTCAGCTCCGCCATCGCC
GCTTCCACTTTTTCCCGCGTTTTCGCAGAAACGTGGCTGGCCTGGTTCACCACGCGGGAAACGGTCTGAT
AAGAGACACCGGCATACTCTGCGACATCGTATAACGTTACTGGTTTCACATTCACCACCCTGAATTGACT
CTCTTCCGGGCGCTATCATGCCATACCGCGAAAGGTTTTGCGCCATTCGATGGTGTCCGGGATCTCGACG
CTCTCCCTTATGCGACTCCTGCATTAGGAAGCAGCCCAGTAGTAGGTTGAGGCCGTTGAGCACCGCCGCC
GCAAGGAATGGTGCATGCAAGGAGATGGCGCCCAACAGTCCCCCGGCCACGGGGCCTGCCACCATACCCA
CGCCGAAACAAGCGCTCATGAGCCCGAAGTGGCGAGCCCGATCTTCCCCATCGGTGATGTCGGCGATATA
GGCGCCAGCAACCGCACCTGTGGCGCCGGTGATGCCGGCCACGATGCGTCCGGCGTAGAGGATCGAGATC
TCGATCCCGCGAAAT
