Features (pLannotate 1.2.2; 19 found; start..end, strand, type, name):
      1..25      +  protein_bind   lac operator: The lac repressor binds to the lac operator to inhibit transcription in E. coli. This inhibition can be relieved by adding lactose or isopropyl-β-D-thiogalactopyranoside (IPTG). lac repressor encoded by lacI
     40..62      +  RBS            RBS: efficient ribosome binding site from bacteriophage T7 gene 10 (Olins and Rangwala, 1989)
    103..192     +  CDS            EGR1 (fragment): EGR1_SERCA - Also known as ZENK From Serinus canaria (Island canary) (Fringilla canaria).
    343..654     +  CDS            Snta1 (fragment): SNTA1_MOUSE - Also known as Snt1. Experimental evidence at protein level: Swiss-Prot protein existence level 1. Adapter protein that binds to and probably organizes the subcellular localization of a variety of membrane proteins. May link various receptors to the actin cytoskeleton and the extracellular matrix via the dystrophin glycoprotein complex. Plays an important role in synapse formation and in the organization of UTRN and acetylcholine receptors at the neuromuscular synapse. Binds to phosphatidylinositol 4,5-bisphosphate. From Mus musculus (Mouse).
    655..704     +  CDS            SET1 (fragment): solubility-enhancement tag derived from T7 phage gene 10B
    712..759     +  terminator     T7 terminator: transcription terminator for bacteriophage T7 RNA polymerase
    796..1224    +  rep_origin     f1 ori (sequence partly withheld): f1 bacteriophage origin of replication; arrow indicates direction of (+) strand synthesis
   1277..1381    +  promoter       AmpR promoter: bla
   1382..2242    +  CDS            AmpR: β-lactamase; bla; confers resistance to ampicillin, carbenicillin, and related antibiotics
   2413..3001    +  rep_origin     ori: high-copy-number ColE1/pMB1/pBR322/pUC origin of replication
   3187..3326    -  misc_feature   bom: basis of mobility region from pBR322
   3428..3619    -  CDS            rop: Rop protein, which maintains plasmids at low copy number; rop
   3636..4016    +  CDS            YPB1_ECOLX: Protein predicted: Swiss-Prot protein existence level 4. From Escherichia coli.
   4088..4379    -  CDS            TcR (fragment): tetracycline efflux protein; tet; confers resistance to tetracycline
   4394..4415    -  protein_bind   CAP binding site: CAP binding activates transcription in the presence of cAMP. E. coli catabolite activator protein
   4428..5510    -  CDS            lacI: lac repressor; lacI; The lac repressor binds to the lac operator to inhibit transcription in E. coli. This inhibition can be relieved by adding lactose or isopropyl-β-D-thiogalactopyranoside (IPTG).
   5511..5588    -  promoter       lacI promoter: lacI
   5596..5875    -  CDS            TcR (fragment): tetracycline efflux protein; tet; confers resistance to tetracycline
   5897..5915    +  promoter       T7 promoter: promoter for bacteriophage T7 RNA polymerase
>Addgene plasmid #127478 | pZF-BCB-PDZ | addgene full sequence | sequence record 248851 | Addgene NGS Result
GGAATTGTGAGCGGATAACAATTCCCCTCTAGAAATAATTTTGTTTAACTTTAAGAAGGAGATATACATA
TGGAACGTCCGTACGCTTGCCCGGTTGAATCTTGCGACCGTCGTTTCTCTCGTAACTTCATCCTGCAGCG
TCATATTAGAATTCATACTGGACAAAAACCATTCCAATGTAGAATTTGTATGAGAAATTTCTCTCAGCGT
TCTTCTCTGGTTCGTCACATCCGTACCCACACCGGTGAAAAACCGTTCGCTTGCGACATCTGCGGTCGTA
AATTCGCTCGTCACGACCAGCTGACCCGTCACACCAAAATCCACCTGCGTCAGAAAGACGGTGGCGGCGG
TTCTCCAGCGCCAGCGCCACCGGAAGCGCTGCAGCGCCGCCGCGTGACCGTGCGCAAAGCGGATGCGGGC
GGCCTGGGCATTAGCATTAAAGGCGGCCGCGAAAACAAAATGCCGATTCTGATTAGCAAAATTTTTAAAG
GCCTGGCGGCGGATCAGACCGAAGCGCTGTTTGTGGGCGATGCGATTCTGAGCGTGAACGGCGAAGATCT
GAGCAGCGCGACCCATGATGAAGCGGTGCAGGCGCTGAAAAAAACCGGCAAAGAAGTGGTGCTGGAAGTG
AAATATATGAAAGAATAAGATCCGGCTGCTAACAAAGCCCGAAAGGAAGCTGAGTTGGCTGCTGCCACCG
CTGAGCAATAACTAGCATAACCCCTTGGGGCCTCTAAACGGGTCTTGAGGGGTTTTTTGCTGAAAGGAGG
AACTATATCCGGATTGGCGAATGGG
[124 nt withheld, positions 796-919]
C
[91 nt withheld, positions 921-1011]
A
[49 nt withheld, positions 1013-1061]
CCTTTGACGTTGGAGTCCACGTTCTTT
[37 nt withheld, positions 1089-1125]
ACCCTATCTCGGTCTATTCTTTTGATTTATAAGGGATTTTGCCGATTTCGGCCTATTGGTTAAAAAATGA
GCTGATTTAACAAAAATTTAACGCGAATTTTAACAAAATATTAACGCTTACAATTTAGGTGGCACTTTTC
GGGGAAATGTGCGCGGAACCCCTATTTGTTTATTTTTCTAAATACATTCAAATATGTATCCGCTCATGAG
ACAATAACCCTGATAAATGCTTCAATAATATTGAAAAAGGAAGAGTATGAGTATTCAACATTTCCGTGTC
GCCCTTATTCCCTTTTTTGCGGCATTTTGCCTTCCTGTTTTTGCTCACCCAGAAACGCTGGTGAAAGTAA
AAGATGCTGAAGATCAGTTGGGTGCACGAGTGGGTTACATCGAACTGGATCTCAACAGCGGTAAGATCCT
TGAGAGTTTTCGCCCCGAAGAACGTTTTCCAATGATGAGCACTTTTAAAGTTCTGCTATGTGGCGCGGTA
TTATCCCGTATTGACGCCGGGCAAGAGCAACTCGGTCGCCGCATACACTATTCTCAGAATGACTTGGTTG
AGTACTCACCAGTCACAGAAAAGCATCTTACGGATGGCATGACAGTAAGAGAATTATGCAGTGCTGCCAT
AACCATGAGTGATAACACTGCGGCCAACTTACTTCTGACAACGATCGGAGGACCGAAGGAGCTAACCGCT
TTTTTGCACAACATGGGGGATCATGTAACTCGCCTTGATCGTTGGGAACCGGAGCTGAATGAAGCCATAC
CAAACGACGAGCGTGACACCACGATGCCTGCAGCAATGGCAACAACGTTGCGCAAACTATTAACTGGCGA
ACTACTTACTCTAGCTTCCCGGCAACAATTAATAGACTGGATGGAGGCGGATAAAGTTGCAGGACCACTT
CTGCGCTCGGCCCTTCCGGCTGGCTGGTTTATTGCTGATAAATCTGGAGCCGGTGAGCGTGGGTCTCGCG
GTATCATTGCAGCACTGGGGCCAGATGGTAAGCCCTCCCGTATCGTAGTTATCTACACGACGGGGAGTCA
GGCAACTATGGATGAACGAAATAGACAGATCGCTGAGATAGGTGCCTCACTGATTAAGCATTGGTAACTG
TCAGACCAAGTTTACTCATATATACTTTAGATTGATTTAAAACTTCATTTTTAATTTAAAAGGATCTAGG
TGAAGATCCTTTTTGATAATCTCATGACCAAAATCCCTTAACGTGAGTTTTCGTTCCACTGAGCGTCAGA
CCCCGTAGAAAAGATCAAAGGATCTTCTTGAGATCCTTTTTTTCTGCGCGTAATCTGCTGCTTGCAAACA
AAAAAACCACCGCTACCAGCGGTGGTTTGTTTGCCGGATCAAGAGCTACCAACTCTTTTTCCGAAGGTAA
CTGGCTTCAGCAGAGCGCAGATACCAAATACTGTCCTTCTAGTGTAGCCGTAGTTAGGCCACCACTTCAA
GAACTCTGTAGCACCGCCTACATACCTCGCTCTGCTAATCCTGTTACCAGTGGCTGCTGCCAGTGGCGAT
AAGTCGTGTCTTACCGGGTTGGACTCAAGACGATAGTTACCGGATAAGGCGCAGCGGTCGGGCTGAACGG
GGGGTTCGTGCACACAGCCCAGCTTGGAGCGAACGACCTACACCGAACTGAGATACCTACAGCGTGAGCT
ATGAGAAAGCGCCACGCTTCCCGAAGGGAGAAAGGCGGACAGGTATCCGGTAAGCGGCAGGGTCGGAACA
GGAGAGCGCACGAGGGAGCTTCCAGGGGGAAACGCCTGGTATCTTTATAGTCCTGTCGGGTTTCGCCACC
TCTGACTTGAGCGTCGATTTTTGTGATGCTCGTCAGGGGGGCGGAGCCTATGGAAAAACGCCAGCAACGC
GGCCTTTTTACGGTTCCTGGCCTTTTGCTGGCCTTTTGCTCACATGTTCTTTCCTGCGTTATCCCCTGAT
TCTGTGGATAACCGTATTACCGCCTTTGAGTGAGCTGATACCGCTCGCCGCAGCCGAACGACCGAGCGCA
GCGAGTCAGTGAGCGAGGAAGCGGAAGAGCGCCTGATGCGGTATTTTCTCCTTACGCATCTGTGCGGTAT
TTCACACCGCAATGGTGCACTCTCAGTACAATCTGCTCTGATGCCGCATAGTTAAGCCAGTATACACTCC
GCTATCGCTACGTGACTGGGTCATGGCTGCGCCCCAACACCCGCCAACACCCGCTGACGCGCCCTGACGG
GCTTGTCTGCTCCCGGCATCCGCTTACAGACAAGCTGTGACCGTCTCCGGGAGCTGCATGTGTCAGAGGT
TTTCACCGTCATCACCGAAACGCGCGAGGCAGCTGCGGTAAAGCTCATCAGCGTGGTCGTGAAGCGATTC
ACAGATGTCTGCCTGTTCATCCGCGTCCAGCTCGTTGAGTTTCTCCAGAAGCGTTAATGTCTGGCTTCTG
ATAAAGCGGGCCATGTTAAGGGCGGTTTTTTCCTGTTTGGTCACTGATGCCTCCGTGTAAGGGGGATTTC
TGTTCATGGGGGTAATGATACCGATGAAACGAGAGAGGATGCTCACGATACGGGTTACTGATGATGAACA
TGCCCGGTTACTGGAACGTTGTGAGGGTAAACAACTGGCGGTATGGATGCGGCGGGACCAGAGAAAAATC
ACTCAGGGTCAATGCCAGCGCTTCGTTAATACAGATGTAGGTGTTCCACAGGGTAGCCAGCAGCATCCTG
CGATGCAGATCCGGAACATAATGGTGCAGGGCGCTGACTTCCGCGTTTCCAGACTTTACGAAACACGGAA
ACCGAAGACCATTCATGTTGTTGCTCAGGTCGCAGACGTTTTGCAGCAGCAGTCGCTTCACGTTCGCTCG
CGTATCGGTGATTCATTCTGCTAACCAGTAAGGCAACCCCGCCAGCCTAACCGGGTCCTCAACGACAGGA
GCACGATCATGCGCACCCGTGGGGCCGCCATGCCGGCGATAATGGCCTGCTTCTCGCCGAAACGTTTGGT
GGCGGGACCAGTGACGAAGGCTTGAGCGAGGGCGTGCAAGATTCCGAATACCGCAAGCGACAGGCCGATC
ATCGTCGCGCTCCAGCGAAAGCGGTCCTCGCCGAAAATGACCCAGAGCGCTGCCGGCACCTGTCCTACGA
GTTGCATGATAAAGAAGACAGTCATAAGTGCGGCGACGATAGTCATGCCCCGCGCCCACCGGAAGGAGCT
GACTGGGTTGAAGGCTCTCAAGGGCATCGGTCGAGATCCCGGTGCCTAATGAGTGAGCTAACTTACATTA
ATTGCGTTGCGCTCACTGCCCGCTTTCCAGTCGGGAAACCTGTCGTGCCAGCTGCATTAATGAATCGGCC
AACGCGCGGGGAGAGGCGGTTTGCGTATTGGGCGCCAGGGTGGTTTTTCTTTTCACCAGTGAGACGGGCA
ACAGCTGATTGCCCTTCACCGCCTGGCCCTGAGAGAGTTGCAGCAAGCGGTCCACGCTGGTTTGCCCCAG
CAGGCGAAAATCCTGTTTGATGGTGGTTAACGGCGGGATATAACATGAGCTGTCTTCGGTATCGTCGTAT
CCCACTACCGAGATATCCGCACCAACGCGCAGCCCGGACTCGGTAATGGCGCGCATTGCGCCCAGCGCCA
TCTGATCGTTGGCAACCAGCATCGCAGTGGGAACGATGCCCTCATTCAGCATTTGCATGGTTTGTTGAAA
ACCGGACATGGCACTCCAGTCGCCTTCCCGTTCCGCTATCGGCTGAATTTGATTGCGAGTGAGATATTTA
TGCCAGCCAGCCAGACGCAGACGCGCCGAGACAGAACTTAATGGGCCCGCTAACAGCGCGATTTGCTGGT
GACCCAATGCGACCAGATGCTCCACGCCCAGTCGCGTACCGTCTTCATGGGAGAAAATAATACTGTTGAT
GGGTGTCTGGTCAGAGACATCAAGAAATAACGCCGGAACATTAGTGCAGGCAGCTTCCACAGCAATGGCA
TCCTGGTCATCCAGCGGATAGTTAATGATCAGCCCACTGACGCGTTGCGCGAGAAGATTGTGCACCGCCG
CTTTACAGGCTTCGACGCCGCTTCGTTCTACCATCGACACCACCACGCTGGCACCCAGTTGATCGGCGCG
AGATTTAATCGCCGCGACAATTTGCGACGGCGCGTGCAGGGCCAGACTGGAGGTGGCAACGCCAATCAGC
AACGACTGTTTGCCCGCCAGTTGTTGTGCCACGCGGTTGGGAATGTAATTCAGCTCCGCCATCGCCGCTT
CCACTTTTTCCCGCGTTTTCGCAGAAACGTGGCTGGCCTGGTTCACCACGCGGGAAACGGTCTGATAAGA
GACACCGGCATACTCTGCGACATCGTATAACGTTACTGGTTTCACATTCACCACCCTGAATTGACTCTCT
TCCGGGCGCTATCATGCCATACCGCGAAAGGTTTTGCGCCATTCGATGGTGTCCGGGATCTCGACGCTCT
CCCTTATGCGACTCCTGCATTAGGAAGCAGCCCAGTAGTAGGTTGAGGCCGTTGAGCACCGCCGCCGCAA
GGAATAGTGCATGCAAGGAGATGGCGCCCAACAGTCCCCCGGCCACGGGGCCTGCCACCATACCCACGCC
GAAACAAGCGCTCATGAGCCCGAAGTGGCGAGCCCGATCTTCCCCATCGGTGATGTCGGCGATATAGGCG
CCAGCAACCGCACCTGTGGCGCCGGTGATGCCGGCCACGATGCGTCCGGCGTAGAGGATCGAGATCTCGA
TCCCGCGAAATTAATACGACTCACTATAGG
